Addgene plasmid #250071: pGEX-beta1-syntrophin-PDZ-1
Purpose: Bacterial expression of beta1-syntrophin PDZ domain 1
Depositing lab: Mark Bedford. Depositing organization: University of Texas MD Anderson Cancer Center. Publication: PRMT5 C-terminal Phosphorylation Modulates a 14-3-3/PDZ Interaction Switch. Espejo AB, Gao G, Black K, Gayatri S, Veland N, Kim J, Chen T, Sudol M, Walker C, Bedford MT. J Biol Chem. 2017 Feb 10;292(6):2255-2265. doi: 10.1074/jbc.M116.760330. Epub 2016 Dec 28. PubMed 28031468.
Backbone
  Vector backbone: pGEX-4T-1
  Backbone size w/o insert (bp): 4900
  Vector type: Bacterial Expression
Growth in bacteria
  Bacterial resistance: Ampicillin, 100 μg/mL
  Growth temperature: 37°C
  Growth strain: DH5alpha
  Copy number: High Copy
Gene/Insert
  Gene/Insert name: beta1-syntrophin (1/1)
  Species: M. musculus (mouse)
  Insert size (bp): 264
  Mutation: None
  Entrez Gene: Sntb1
  Cloning method: Restriction Enzyme; 5′ cloning site Unknown (unknown if destroyed)
Terms and licenses: Academic/Nonprofit Terms; Industry Terms: Not Available to Industry
Depositor comments: UniProt ID: Q99L88
How to cite: pGEX-beta1-syntrophin-PDZ-1 was a gift from Mark Bedford (Addgene plasmid # 250071 ; http://n2t.net/addgene:250071 ; RRID:Addgene_250071)
