[The description below was written by a language model from this plasmid's Addgene catalogue record and pLannotate feature annotations shown in this document.]
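Description:
pGEX-beta1-syntrophin-PDZ-1 is a bacterial expression plasmid built on the pGEX-4T-1 backbone for producing the single PDZ domain of mouse beta1-syntrophin (Sntb1) as a glutathione S-transferase fusion in E. coli. The sequenced construct is about 5.2 kb. It replicates from a high-copy ColE1/pMB1-type origin and is selected with ampicillin through the β-lactamase (AmpR) gene and its own promoter. Short fragments annotated as RSF ori, bom, rop and yciV, along with a lac promoter/lacZα segment downstream of lacI, look like residual backbone sequence rather than functional parts of the design.

The expression cassette consists of the strong hybrid tac promoter followed by a lac operator, driving the Schistosoma japonicum GST open reading frame. The roughly 264 bp syntrophin insert follows directly downstream of GST. The plasmid also carries lacI with its native promoter, so the lac repressor keeps the tac promoter off until induction with IPTG, independent of the host strain's own repressor level. The annotation tool matched the insert to human SNTB1, whereas the catalogue entry lists the species as mouse; this probably reflects high sequence conservation and the reference database used, but the record does not resolve it. No mutations are recorded, and the cloning sites are listed as unknown.

The GST tag allows affinity capture of the fusion on glutathione resin. The associated publication concerns a phosphorylation-dependent switch between 14-3-3 and PDZ domain binding at the PRMT5 C-terminus, so the purified PDZ domain is suited to in vitro protein interaction work such as pull-downs or domain binding screens.
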