Features (pLannotate 1.2.2; 18 found; start..end, strand, type, name):
      1..124     +  rep_origin     RSF ori (fragment): Plasmids containing the RSF 1030 origin of replication can be propagated in E. coli cells that contain additional plasmids with compatible origins.
    129..180     -  misc_feature   bom (fragment): basis of mobility region from pBR322
    187..264     +  promoter       lacI promoter: lacI
    265..1347    +  CDS            lacI: lac repressor; lacI; The lac repressor binds to the lac operator to inhibit transcription in E. coli. This inhibition can be relieved by adding lactose or isopropyl-β-D-thiogalactopyranoside (IPTG).
   1360..1381    +  protein_bind   CAP binding site: CAP binding activates transcription in the presence of cAMP. E. coli catabolite activator protein
   1396..1426    +  promoter       lac promoter: promoter for the E. coli lac operon
   1434..1450    +  protein_bind   lac operator: The lac repressor binds to the lac operator to inhibit transcription in E. coli. This inhibition can be relieved by adding lactose or isopropyl-β-D-thiogalactopyranoside (IPTG). lac repressor encoded by lacI
   1470..1643    +  CDS            lacZα: LacZα fragment of β-galactosidase; lacZ fragment
   1907..2023    -  CDS            yciV (fragment): RNAAM_ECOLI - Also known as trpH From Escherichia coli (strain K12).
   2099..2127    +  promoter       tac promoter: strong E. coli promoter; hybrid between the trp and lac UV5 promoters
   2135..2151    +  protein_bind   lac operator: The lac repressor binds to the lac operator to inhibit transcription in E. coli. This inhibition can be relieved by adding lactose or isopropyl-β-D-thiogalactopyranoside (IPTG). lac repressor encoded by lacI
   2174..2827    +  CDS            GST26_SCHJA: Experimental evidence at protein level: Swiss-Prot protein existence level 1. GST isoenzymes appear to play a central role in the parasite detoxification system. Other functions are also suspected including a role in increasing the solubility of haematin in the parasite gut. From Schistosoma japonicum (Blood fluke).
   2807..3118    +  CDS            SNTB1 (fragment): SNTB1_HUMAN - Also known as SNT2B1. Experimental evidence at protein level: Swiss-Prot protein existence level 1. Adapter protein that binds to and probably organizes the subcellular localization of a variety of membrane proteins. May link various receptors to the actin cytoskeleton and the dystrophin glycoprotein complex. From Homo sapiens (Human).
   3136..3175    +  CDS            rop (fragment): Rop protein, which maintains plasmids at low copy number; rop
   3277..3317    +  misc_feature   bom (fragment): basis of mobility region from pBR322
   3422..3526    +  promoter       AmpR promoter: bla
   3527..4387    +  CDS            AmpR: β-lactamase; bla; confers resistance to ampicillin, carbenicillin, and related antibiotics
   4558..5146    +  rep_origin     ori: high-copy-number ColE1/pMB1/pBR322/pUC origin of replication
>Addgene plasmid #250071 | pGEX-beta1-syntrophin-PDZ-1 | addgene full sequence | sequence record 498107 | Addgene NGS Result
ATGTTCTTTCCTGCGTTATCCCCTGATTCTGTGGATAACCGTATTACCGCCTTTGAGTGAGCTGATACCG
CTCGCCGCAGCCGAACGACCGAGCGCAGCGAGTCAGTGAGCGAGGAAGCGGAAGAGCGCCTGATGCGGTA
TTTTCTCCTTACGCATCTGTGCGGTATTTCACACCGCATAAATTCCGACACCATCGAATGGCGCAAAACC
TTTCGCGGTATGGCATGATAGCGCCCGGAAGAGAGTCAATTCAGGGTGGTGAATGTGAAACCAGTAACGT
TATACGATGTCGCAGAGTATGCCGGTGTCTCTTATCAGACCGTTTCCCGCGTGGTGAACCAGGCCAGCCA
CGTTTCTGCGAAAACGCGGGAAAAAGTGGAAGCGGCGATGGCGGAGCTGAATTACATTCCCAACCGCGTG
GCACAACAACTGGCGGGCAAACAGTCGTTGCTGATTGGCGTTGCCACCTCCAGTCTGGCCCTGCACGCGC
CGTCGCAAATTGTCGCGGCGATTAAATCTCGCGCCGATCAACTGGGTGCCAGCGTGGTGGTGTCGATGGT
AGAACGAAGCGGCGTCGAAGCCTGTAAAGCGGCGGTGCACAATCTTCTCGCGCAACGCGTCAGTGGGCTG
ATCATTAACTATCCGCTGGATGACCAGGATGCCATTGCTGTGGAAGCTGCCTGCACTAATGTTCCGGCGT
TATTTCTTGATGTCTCTGACCAGACACCCATCAACAGTATTATTTTCTCCCATGAAGACGGTACGCGACT
GGGCGTGGAGCATCTGGTCGCATTGGGTCACCAGCAAATCGCGCTGTTAGCGGGCCCATTAAGTTCTGTC
TCGGCGCGTCTGCGTCTGGCTGGCTGGCATAAATATCTCACTCGCAATCAAATTCAGCCGATAGCGGAAC
GGGAAGGCGACTGGAGTGCCATGTCCGGTTTTCAACAAACCATGCAAATGCTGAATGAGGGCATCGTTCC
CACTGCGATGCTGGTTGCCAACGATCAGATGGCGCTGGGCGCAATGCGCGCCATTACCGAGTCCGGGCTG
CGCGTTGGTGCGGATATCTCGGTAGTGGGATACGACGATACCGAAGACAGCTCATGTTATATCCCGCCGT
TAACCACCATCAAACAGGATTTTCGCCTGCTGGGGCAAACCAGCGTGGACCGCTTGCTGCAACTCTCTCA
GGGCCAGGCGGTGAAGGGCAATCAGCTGTTGCCCGTCTCACTGGTGAAAAGAAAAACCACCCTGGCGCCC
AATACGCAAACCGCCTCTCCCCGCGCGTTGGCCGATTCATTAATGCAGCTGGCACGACAGGTTTCCCGAC
TGGAAAGCGGGCAGTGAGCGCAACGCAATTAATGTAAGTTAGCTCACTCATTAGGCACCCCAGGCTTTAC
ACTTTATGCTTCCGGCTCGTATGTTGTGTGGAATTGTGAGCGGATAACAATTTCACACAGGAAACAGCTA
TGACCATGATTACGGATTCACTGGCCGTCGTTTTACAACGTCGTGACTGGGAAAACCCTGGCGTTACCCA
ACTTAATCGCCTTGCAGCACATCCCCCTTTCGCCAGCTGGCGTAATAGCGAAGAGGCCCGCACCGATCGC
CCTTCCCAACAGTTGCGCAGCCTGAATGGCGAATGGCGCTTTGCCTGGTTTCCGGCACCAGAAGCGGTGC
CGGAAAGCTGGCTGGAGTGCGATCTTCCTGAGGCCGATACTGTCGTCGTCCCCTCAAACTGGCAGATGCA
CGGTTACGATGCGCCCATCTACACCAACGTGACCTATCCCATTACGGTCAATCCGCCGTTTGTTCCCACG
GAGAATCCGACGGGTTGTTACTCGCTCACATTTAATGTTGATGAAAGCTGGCTACAGGAAGGCCAGACGC
GAATTATTTTTGATGGCGTTGGAATTAGCTTATCGACTGCACGGTGCACCAATGCTTCTGGCGTCAGGCA
GCCATCGGAAGCTGTGGTATGGCTGTGCAGGTCGTAAATCACTGCATAATTCGTGTCGCTCAAGGCGCAC
TCCCGTTCTGGATAATGTTTTTTGCGCCGACATCATAACGGTTCTGGCAAATATTCTGAAATGAGCTGTT
GACAATTAATCATCGGCTCGTATAATGTGTGGAATTGTGAGCGGATAACAATTTCACACAGGAAACAGTA
TTCATGTCCCCTATACTAGGTTATTGGAAAATTAAGGGCCTTGTGCAACCCACTCGACTTCTTTTGGAAT
ATCTTGAAGAAAAATATGAAGAGCATTTGTATGAGCGCGATGAAGGTGATAAATGGCGAAACAAAAAGTT
TGAATTGGGTTTGGAGTTTCCCAATCTTCCTTATTATATTGATGGTGATGTTAAATTAACACAGTCTATG
GCCATCATACGTTATATAGCTGACAAGCACAACATGTTGGGTGGTTGTCCAAAAGAGCGTGCAGAGATTT
CAATGCTTGAAGGAGCGGTTTTGGATATTAGATACGGTGTTTCGAGAATTGCATATAGTAAAGACTTTGA
AACTCTCAAAGTTGATTTTCTTAGCAAGCTACCTGAAATGCTGAAAATGTTCGAAGATCGTTTATGTCAT
AAAACATATTTAAATGGTGATCATGTAACCCATCCTGACTTCATGTTGTATGACGCTCTTGATGTTGTTT
TATACATGGACCCAATGTGCCTGGATGCGTTCCCAAAATTAGTTTGTTTTAAAAAACGTATTGAAGCTAT
CCCACAAATTGATAAGTACTTGAAATCCAGCAAGTATATAGCATGGCCTTTGCAGGGCTGGCAAGCCACG
TTTGGTGGTGGCGACCATCCTCCAAAATCGGATCTGGTTCCGCGTGGATCCGGTGTTAAAGTGCTGAAGC
AGGAACTGGGTGGTCTGGGTATCTCTATCAAAGGCGGTAAAGAAAACAAAATGCCGATCCTGATCTCTAA
AATCTTCAAAGGTCTGGCAGCGGACCAGACCCAGGCGCTGTATGTGGGCGACGCGATTCTGTCTGTTAAC
GGTGCGGACCTGCGTGACGCGACCCACGACGAAGCGGTTCAGGCTCTGAAACGTGCGGGCAAAGAAGTTC
TGCTGGAAGTTAAGTACATGCGTCTCGAGCGGCCGCATCGTGACTGACTGACGATCTGCCTCGCGCGTTT
CGGTGATGACGGTGAAAACCTCTGACACATGCAGCTCCCGGAGACGGTCACAGCTTGTCTGTAAGCGGAT
GCCGGGAGCAGACAAGCCCGTCAGGGCGCGTCAGCGGGTGTTGGCGGGTGTCGGGGCGCAGCCATGACCC
AGTCACGTAGCGATAGCGGAGTGTATAATTCTTGAAGACGAAAGGGCCTCGTGATACGCCTATTTTTATA
GGTTAATGTCATGATAATAATGGTTTCTTAGACGTCAGGTGGCACTTTTCGGGGAAATGTGCGCGGAACC
CCTATTTGTTTATTTTTCTAAATACATTCAAATATGTATCCGCTCATGAGACAATAACCCTGATAAATGC
TTCAATAATATTGAAAAAGGAAGAGTATGAGTATTCAACATTTCCGTGTCGCCCTTATTCCCTTTTTTGC
GGCATTTTGCCTTCCTGTTTTTGCTCACCCAGAAACGCTGGTGAAAGTAAAAGATGCTGAAGATCAGTTG
GGTGCACGAGTGGGTTACATCGAACTGGATCTCAACAGCGGTAAGATCCTTGAGAGTTTTCGCCCCGAAG
AACGTTTTCCAATGATGAGCACTTTTAAAGTTCTGCTATGTGGCGCGGTATTATCCCGTGTTGACGCCGG
GCAAGAGCAACTCGGTCGCCGCATACACTATTCTCAGAATGACTTGGTTGAGTACTCACCAGTCACAGAA
AAGCATCTTACGGATGGCATGACAGTAAGAGAATTATGCAGTGCTGCCATAACCATGAGTGATAACACTG
CGGCCAACTTACTTCTGACAACGATCGGAGGACCGAAGGAGCTAACCGCTTTTTTGCACAACATGGGGGA
TCATGTAACTCGCCTTGATCGTTGGGAACCGGAGCTGAATGAAGCCATACCAAACGACGAGCGTGACACC
ACGATGCCTGCAGCAATGGCAACAACGTTGCGCAAACTATTAACTGGCGAACTACTTACTCTAGCTTCCC
GGCAACAATTAATAGACTGGATGGAGGCGGATAAAGTTGCAGGACCACTTCTGCGCTCGGCCCTTCCGGC
TGGCTGGTTTATTGCTGATAAATCTGGAGCCGGTGAGCGTGGGTCTCGCGGTATCATTGCAGCACTGGGG
CCAGATGGTAAGCCCTCCCGTATCGTAGTTATCTACACGACGGGGAGTCAGGCAACTATGGATGAACGAA
ATAGACAGATCGCTGAGATAGGTGCCTCACTGATTAAGCATTGGTAACTGTCAGACCAAGTTTACTCATA
TATACTTTAGATTGATTTAAAACTTCATTTTTAATTTAAAAGGATCTAGGTGAAGATCCTTTTTGATAAT
CTCATGACCAAAATCCCTTAACGTGAGTTTTCGTTCCACTGAGCGTCAGACCCCGTAGAAAAGATCAAAG
GATCTTCTTGAGATCCTTTTTTTCTGCGCGTAATCTGCTGCTTGCAAACAAAAAAACCACCGCTACCAGC
GGTGGTTTGTTTGCCGGATCAAGAGCTACCAACTCTTTTTCCGAAGGTAACTGGCTTCAGCAGAGCGCAG
ATACCAAATACTGTCCTTCTAGTGTAGCCGTAGTTAGGCCACCACTTCAAGAACTCTGTAGCACCGCCTA
CATACCTCGCTCTGCTAATCCTGTTACCAGTGGCTGCTGCCAGTGGCGATAAGTCGTGTCTTACCGGGTT
GGACTCAAGACGATAGTTACCGGATAAGGCGCAGCGGTCGGGCTGAACGGGGGGTTCGTGCACACAGCCC
AGCTTGGAGCGAACGACCTACACCGAACTGAGATACCTACAGCGTGAGCTATGAGAAAGCGCCACGCTTC
CCGAAGGGAGAAAGGCGGACAGGTATCCGGTAAGCGGCAGGGTCGGAACAGGAGAGCGCACGAGGGAGCT
TCCAGGGGGAAACGCCTGGTATCTTTATAGTCCTGTCGGGTTTCGCCACCTCTGACTTGAGCGTCGATTT
TTGTGATGCTCGTCAGGGGGGCGGAGCCTATGGAAAAACGCCAGCAACGCGGCCTTTTTACGGTTCCTGG
CCTTTTGCTGGCCTTTTGCTCAC
